Addgene plasmid #69090: pMJ915
Purpose: Express Streptococcus pyogenes Cas9 carrying two C-terminal SV40 NLS
Depositing lab: Jennifer Doudna. Depositing organization: University of California, Berkeley. Publication: Enhanced homology-directed human genome engineering by controlled timing of CRISPR/Cas9 delivery. Lin S, Staahl BT, Alla RK, Doudna JA. Elife. 2014 Dec 15;3:e04766. doi: 10.7554/eLife.04766. PubMed 25497837.
Backbone
  Vector backbone: pML-2CT
  Backbone manufacturer: MacroLab, UC Berkeley
  Backbone size w/o insert (bp): 5950
  Total vector size (bp): 10094
  Vector type: Bacterial Expression
Growth in bacteria
  Bacterial resistance: Ampicillin, 100 μg/mL
  Growth temperature: 37°C
  Growth strain: DH5alpha
  Copy number: High Copy
Gene/Insert
  Gene/Insert name: cas9
  Species: Streptococcus pyogenes
  Insert size (bp): 5358
  Promoter: T7
  Tag / fusion protein: MBP (N terminal on backbone); hexa His (N terminal on backbone); two SV40 NLS (C terminal on insert)
  Cloning method: Ligation Independent Cloning
  Sequencing primers: 5′ T7 promoter; 3′ T7 terminator
Resource information
  A portion of this plasmid was derived from a plasmid made by: Martin Jinek at University of Zurich, Switzerland
Terms and licenses: Academic/Nonprofit Terms; Industry Terms: Not Available to Industry
How to cite: pMJ915 was a gift from Jennifer Doudna (Addgene plasmid # 69090 ; http://n2t.net/addgene:69090 ; RRID:Addgene_69090)
