[The description below was written by a language model from this plasmid's Addgene catalogue record and pLannotate feature annotations shown in this document.]
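Description:
pMJ915 is a bacterial expression plasmid for producing recombinant Streptococcus pyogenes Cas9 in E. coli, built on the pML-2CT ligation-independent-cloning backbone. It is about 10.1 kb and is maintained under ampicillin selection through a β-lactamase gene driven by its own promoter. Replication relies on a ColE1/pMB1-type origin. The backbone shows clear pBR322 ancestry: the annotation finds the bom mobility region, the rop gene and two disrupted fragments of the tetracycline resistance gene with its promoter, which flank the expression cassette and are not functional markers. The catalogue lists the plasmid as high copy, although rop is normally associated with reduced copy number.

The expression cassette runs from a T7 promoter and a phage T7 gene 10 ribosome binding site to a T7 terminator, so it needs a host that supplies T7 RNA polymerase. The open reading frame encodes an N-terminal hexahistidine tag, then a cytosolic maltose-binding protein lacking its signal sequence, then a TEV protease recognition site and the full cas9 coding sequence. According to the catalogue entry, two SV40 nuclear localisation signals are fused to the Cas9 C-terminus. The automated annotation does not call these, though a stretch of unannotated sequence lies between the end of cas9 and the terminator region. The short "SET1" hit just before the terminator is probably a vector-derived match rather than an intended tag.

The His and MBP tags support affinity purification and solubility, and TEV cleavage releases NLS-bearing Cas9. The associated work concerns timed delivery of Cas9 for homology-directed genome editing in human cells, which fits use of the purified protein in Cas9–guide RNA complexes.
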