Features (pLannotate 1.2.2; 17 found; start..end, strand, type, name):
    524..1424    -  CDS            TcR (fragment): tetracycline efflux protein; tet; confers resistance to tetracycline
   1446..1464    +  promoter       T7 promoter: promoter for bacteriophage T7 RNA polymerase
   1553..1575    +  RBS            RBS: efficient ribosome binding site from bacteriophage T7 gene 10 (Olins and Rangwala, 1989)
   1595..1612    +  CDS            6xHis: 6xHis affinity tag
   1622..2722    +  CDS            MBP: maltose binding protein from E. coli; malE (mutated); This version of the gene does not encode a signal sequence, so MBP will remain in the cytosol.
   2777..2793    +  CDS            TEV site (fragment): tobacco etch virus (TEV) protease recognition and cleavage site
   2807..6910    +  CDS            cas9: CAS9_STRP1 - Also known as csn1 From Streptococcus pyogenes serotype M1.
   7053..7102    +  CDS            SET1 (fragment): solubility-enhancement tag derived from T7 phage gene 10B
   7110..7157    +  terminator     T7 terminator: transcription terminator for bacteriophage T7 RNA polymerase
   7183..7475    -  CDS            TcR (fragment): tetracycline efflux protein; tet; confers resistance to tetracycline
   7523..7551    -  promoter       tet promoter: E. coli promoter for tetracycline efflux protein gene
   7664..7768    +  promoter       AmpR promoter: bla
   7769..8629    +  CDS            AmpR: β-lactamase; bla; confers resistance to ampicillin, carbenicillin, and related antibiotics
   8800..9388    +  rep_origin     ori: high-copy-number ColE1/pMB1/pBR322/pUC origin of replication
   9574..9713    -  misc_feature   bom: basis of mobility region from pBR322
   9815..10006   -  CDS            rop: Rop protein, which maintains plasmids at low copy number; rop
  10023..282     +  CDS            YPB1_ECOLX (across the origin): Protein predicted: Swiss-Prot protein existence level 4. From Escherichia coli.
>Addgene plasmid #69090 | pMJ915 | addgene full sequence | sequence record 173668 | Addgene NGS Result
TGTGAGGGTAAACAACTGGCGGTATGGATGCGGCGGGACCAGAGAAAAATCACTCAGGGTCAATGCCAGC
GCTTCGTTAATACAGATGTAGGTGTTCCACAGGGTAGCCAGCAGCATCCTGCGATGCAGATCCGGAACAT
AATGGTGCAGGGCGCTGACTTCCGCGTTTCCAGACTTTACGAAACACGGAAACCGAAGACCATTCATGTT
GTTGCTCAGGTCGCAGACGTTTTGCAGCAGCAGTCGCTTCACGTTCGCTCGCGTATCGGTGATTCATTCT
GCTAACCAGTAAGGCAACCCCGCCAGCCTAGCCGGGTCCTCAACGACAGGAGCACGATCATGCGCACCCG
TGGCCAGGACCCAACGCTGCCCGAGATGCGCCGCGTGCGGCTGCTGGAGATGGCGGACGCGATGGATATG
TTCTGCCAAGGGTTGGTTTGCGCATTCACAGTTCTCCGCAAGAATTGATTGGCTCCAATTCTTGGAGTGG
TGAATCCGTTAGCGAGGTGCCGCCGGCTTCCATTCAGGTCGAGGTGGCCCGGCTCCATGCACCGCGACGC
AACGCGGGGAGGCAGACAAGGTATAGGGCGGCGCCTACAATCCATGCCAACCCGTTCCATGTGCTCGCCG
AGGCGGCATAAATCGCCGTGACGATCAGCGGTCCAATGATCGAAGTTAGGCTGGTAAGAGCCGCGAGCGA
TCCTTGAAGCTGTCCCTGATGGTCGTCATCTACCTGCCTGGACAGCATGGCCTGCAACGCGGGCATCCCG
ATGCCGCCGGAAGCGAGAAGAATCATAATGGGGAAGGCCATCCAGCCTCGCGTCGCGAACGCCAGCAAGA
CGTAGCCCAGCGCGTCGGCCGCCATGCCGGCGATAATGGCCTGCTTCTCGCCGAAACGTTTGGTGGCGGG
ACCAGTGACGAAGGCTTGAGCGAGGGCGTGCAAGATTCCGAATACCGCAAGCGACAGGCCGATCATCGTC
GCGCTCCAGCGAAAGCGGTCCTCGCCGAAAATGACCCAGAGCGCTGCCGGCACCTGTCCTACGAGTTGCA
TGATAAAGAAGACAGTCATAAGTGCGGCGACGATAGTCATGCCCCGCGCCCACCGGAAGGAGCTGACTGG
GTTGAAGGCTCTCAAGGGCATCGGTCGACGCTCTCCCTTATGCGACTCCTGCATTAGGAAGCAGCCCAGT
AGTAGGTTGAGGCCGTTGAGCACCGCCGCCGCAAGGAATGGTGCATGCAAGGAGATGGCGCCCAACAGTC
CCCCGGCCACGGGGCCTGCCACCATACCCACGCCGAAACAAGCGCTCATGAGCCCGAAGTGGCGAGCCCG
ATCTTCCCCATCGGTGATGTCGGCGATATAGGCGCCAGCAACCGCACCTGTGGCGCCGGTGATGCCGGCC
ACGATGCGTCCGGCGTAGAGGATCGAGATCTCGATCCCGCGAAATTAATACGACTCACTATAGGGAGACC
ACAACGGTTTCCCTCTAGTGCCGGCTCCGGAGAGCTCTTTAATTAAGCGGCCGCCCTGCAGGACTCGAGT
TCTAGAAATAATTTTGTTTAACTTTAAGAAGGAGATATACATATGAAATCTTCTCACCATCACCATCACC
ATGGTTCTTCTATGAAAATCGAAGAAGGTAAACTGGTAATCTGGATTAACGGCGATAAAGGCTATAACGG
TCTCGCTGAAGTCGGTAAGAAATTCGAGAAAGATACCGGAATTAAAGTCACCGTTGAGCATCCGGATAAA
CTGGAAGAGAAATTCCCACAGGTTGCGGCAACTGGCGATGGCCCTGACATTATCTTCTGGGCACACGACC
GCTTTGGTGGCTACGCTCAATCTGGCCTGTTGGCTGAAATCACCCCGGACAAAGCGTTCCAGGACAAGCT
GTATCCGTTTACCTGGGATGCCGTACGTTACAACGGCAAGCTGATTGCTTACCCGATCGCTGTTGAAGCG
TTATCGCTGATTTATAACAAAGATCTGCTGCCGAACCCGCCAAAAACCTGGGAAGAGATCCCGGCGCTGG
ATAAAGAACTGAAAGCGAAAGGTAAGAGCGCGCTGATGTTCAACCTGCAAGAACCGTACTTCACCTGGCC
GCTGATTGCTGCTGACGGGGGTTATGCGTTCAAGTATGAAAACGGCAAGTACGACATTAAAGACGTGGGC
GTGGATAACGCTGGCGCGAAAGCGGGTCTGACCTTCCTGGTTGACCTGATTAAAAACAAACACATGAATG
CAGACACCGATTACTCCATCGCAGAAGCTGCCTTTAATAAAGGCGAAACAGCGATGACCATCAACGGCCC
GTGGGCATGGTCCAACATCGACACCAGCAAAGTGAATTATGGTGTAACGGTACTGCCGACCTTCAAGGGT
CAACCATCCAAACCGTTCGTTGGCGTGCTGAGCGCAGGTATTAACGCCGCCAGTCCGAACAAAGAGCTGG
CAAAAGAGTTCCTCGAAAACTATCTGCTGACTGATGAAGGTCTGGAAGCGGTTAATAAAGACAAACCGCT
GGGTGCCGTAGCGCTGAAGTCTTACGAGGAAGAGTTGGCGAAAGATCCACGTATTGCCGCCACTATGGAA
AACGCCCAGAAAGGTGAAATCATGCCGAACATCCCGCAGATGTCCGCTTTCTGGTATGCCGTGCGTACTG
CGGTGATCAACGCCGCCAGCGGTCGTCAGACTGTCGATGAAGCCCTGAAAGACGCGCAGACTAATTCGAG
CTCGAACAACAACAACAATAACAATAACAACAACCTCGGGATCGAGGAAAACCTGTACTTCCAATCCAAT
GCCACCATGGATAAGAAATACTCAATAGGCTTAGATATCGGCACAAATAGCGTCGGATGGGCGGTGATCA
CTGATGAATATAAGGTTCCGTCTAAAAAGTTCAAGGTTCTGGGAAATACAGACCGCCACAGTATCAAAAA
AAATCTTATAGGGGCTCTTTTATTTGACAGTGGAGAGACAGCGGAAGCGACTCGTCTCAAACGGACAGCT
CGTAGAAGGTATACACGTCGGAAGAATCGTATTTGTTATCTACAGGAGATTTTTTCAAATGAGATGGCGA
AAGTAGATGATAGTTTCTTTCATCGACTTGAAGAGTCTTTTTTGGTGGAAGAAGACAAGAAGCATGAACG
TCATCCTATTTTTGGAAATATAGTAGATGAAGTTGCTTATCATGAGAAATATCCAACTATCTATCATCTG
CGAAAAAAATTGGTAGATTCTACTGATAAAGCGGATTTGCGCTTAATCTATTTGGCCTTAGCGCATATGA
TTAAGTTTCGTGGTCATTTTTTGATTGAGGGAGATTTAAATCCTGATAATAGTGATGTGGACAAACTATT
TATCCAGTTGGTACAAACCTACAATCAATTATTTGAAGAAAACCCTATTAACGCAAGTGGAGTAGATGCT
AAAGCGATTCTTTCTGCACGATTGAGTAAATCAAGACGATTAGAAAATCTCATTGCTCAGCTCCCCGGTG
AGAAGAAAAATGGCTTATTTGGGAATCTCATTGCTTTGTCATTGGGTTTGACCCCTAATTTTAAATCAAA
TTTTGATTTGGCAGAAGATGCTAAATTACAGCTTTCAAAAGATACTTACGATGATGATTTAGATAATTTA
TTGGCGCAAATTGGAGATCAATATGCTGATTTGTTTTTGGCAGCTAAGAATTTATCAGATGCTATTTTAC
TTTCAGATATCCTAAGAGTAAATACTGAAATAACTAAGGCTCCCCTATCAGCTTCAATGATTAAACGCTA
CGATGAACATCATCAAGACTTGACTCTTTTAAAAGCTTTAGTTCGACAACAACTTCCAGAAAAGTATAAA
GAAATCTTTTTTGATCAATCAAAAAACGGATATGCAGGTTATATTGATGGGGGAGCTAGCCAAGAAGAAT
TTTATAAATTTATCAAACCAATTTTAGAAAAAATGGATGGTACTGAGGAATTATTGGTGAAACTAAATCG
TGAAGATTTGCTGCGCAAGCAACGGACCTTTGACAACGGCTCTATTCCCCATCAAATTCACTTGGGTGAG
CTGCATGCTATTTTGAGAAGACAAGAAGACTTTTATCCATTTTTAAAAGACAATCGTGAGAAGATTGAAA
AAATCTTGACTTTTCGAATTCCTTATTATGTTGGTCCATTGGCGCGTGGCAATAGTCGTTTTGCATGGAT
GACTCGGAAGTCTGAAGAAACAATTACCCCATGGAATTTTGAAGAAGTTGTCGATAAAGGTGCTTCAGCT
CAATCATTTATTGAACGCATGACAAACTTTGATAAAAATCTTCCAAATGAAAAAGTACTACCAAAACATA
GTTTGCTTTATGAGTATTTTACGGTTTATAACGAATTGACAAAGGTCAAATATGTTACTGAAGGAATGCG
AAAACCAGCATTTCTTTCAGGTGAACAGAAGAAAGCCATTGTTGATTTACTCTTCAAAACAAATCGAAAA
GTAACCGTTAAGCAATTAAAAGAAGATTATTTCAAAAAAATAGAATGTTTTGATAGTGTTGAAATTTCAG
GAGTTGAAGATAGATTTAATGCTTCATTAGGTACCTACCATGATTTGCTAAAAATTATTAAAGATAAAGA
TTTTTTGGATAATGAAGAAAATGAAGATATCTTAGAGGATATTGTTTTAACATTGACCTTATTTGAAGAT
AGGGAGATGATTGAGGAAAGACTTAAAACATATGCTCACCTCTTTGATGATAAGGTGATGAAACAGCTTA
AACGTCGCCGTTATACTGGTTGGGGACGTTTGTCTCGAAAATTGATTAATGGTATTAGGGATAAGCAATC
TGGCAAAACAATATTAGATTTTTTGAAATCAGATGGTTTTGCCAATCGCAATTTTATGCAGCTGATCCAT
GATGATAGTTTGACATTTAAAGAAGACATTCAAAAAGCACAAGTGTCTGGACAAGGCGATAGTTTACATG
AACATATTGCAAATTTAGCTGGTAGCCCTGCTATTAAAAAAGGTATTTTACAGACTGTAAAAGTTGTTGA
TGAATTGGTCAAAGTAATGGGGCGGCATAAGCCAGAAAATATCGTTATTGAAATGGCACGTGAAAATCAG
ACAACTCAAAAGGGCCAGAAAAATTCGCGAGAGCGTATGAAACGAATCGAAGAAGGTATCAAAGAATTAG
GAAGTCAGATTCTTAAAGAGCATCCTGTTGAAAATACTCAATTGCAAAATGAAAAGCTCTATCTCTATTA
TCTCCAAAATGGAAGAGACATGTATGTGGACCAAGAATTAGATATTAATCGTTTAAGTGATTATGATGTC
GATCACATTGTTCCACAAAGTTTCCTTAAAGACGATTCAATAGACAATAAGGTCTTAACGCGTTCTGATA
AAAATCGTGGTAAATCGGATAACGTTCCAAGTGAAGAAGTAGTCAAAAAGATGAAAAACTATTGGAGACA
ACTTCTAAACGCCAAGTTAATCACTCAACGTAAGTTTGATAATTTAACGAAAGCTGAACGTGGAGGTTTG
AGTGAACTTGATAAAGCTGGTTTTATCAAACGCCAATTGGTTGAAACTCGCCAAATCACTAAGCATGTGG
CACAAATTTTGGATAGTCGCATGAATACTAAATACGATGAAAATGATAAACTTATTCGAGAGGTTAAAGT
GATTACCTTAAAATCTAAATTAGTTTCTGACTTCCGAAAAGATTTCCAATTCTATAAAGTACGTGAGATT
AACAATTACCATCATGCCCATGATGCGTATCTAAATGCCGTCGTTGGAACTGCTTTGATTAAGAAATATC
CAAAACTTGAATCGGAGTTTGTCTATGGTGATTATAAAGTTTATGATGTTCGTAAAATGATTGCTAAGTC
TGAGCAAGAAATAGGCAAAGCAACCGCAAAATATTTCTTTTACTCTAATATCATGAACTTCTTCAAAACA
GAAATTACACTTGCAAATGGAGAGATTCGCAAACGCCCTCTAATCGAAACTAATGGGGAAACTGGAGAAA
TTGTCTGGGATAAAGGGCGAGATTTTGCCACAGTGCGCAAAGTATTGTCCATGCCCCAAGTCAATATTGT
CAAGAAAACAGAAGTACAGACAGGCGGATTCTCCAAGGAGTCAATTTTACCAAAAAGAAATTCGGACAAG
CTTATTGCTCGTAAAAAAGACTGGGATCCAAAAAAATATGGTGGTTTTGATAGTCCAACGGTAGCTTATT
CAGTCCTAGTGGTTGCTAAGGTGGAAAAAGGGAAATCGAAGAAGTTAAAATCCGTTAAAGAGTTACTAGG
GATCACAATTATGGAAAGAAGTTCCTTTGAAAAAAATCCGATTGACTTTTTAGAAGCTAAAGGATATAAG
GAAGTTAAAAAAGACTTAATCATTAAACTACCTAAATATAGTCTTTTTGAGTTAGAAAACGGTCGTAAAC
GGATGCTGGCTAGTGCCGGAGAATTACAAAAAGGAAATGAGCTGGCTCTGCCAAGCAAATATGTGAATTT
TTTATATTTAGCTAGTCATTATGAAAAGTTGAAGGGTAGTCCAGAAGATAACGAACAAAAACAATTGTTT
GTGGAGCAGCATAAGCATTATTTAGATGAGATTATTGAGCAAATCAGTGAATTTTCTAAGCGTGTTATTT
TAGCAGATGCCAATTTAGATAAAGTTCTTAGTGCATATAACAAACATAGAGACAAACCAATACGTGAACA
AGCAGAAAATATTATTCATTTATTTACGTTGACGAATCTTGGAGCTCCCGCTGCTTTTAAATATTTTGAT
ACAACAATTGATCGTAAACGATATACGTCTACAAAAGAAGTTTTAGATGCCACTCTTATCCATCAATCCA
TCACTGGTCTTTATGAAACACGCATTGATTTGAGTCAGCTAGGAGGTGACGGGTCACCTAAGAAAAAACG
AAAAGTTGAGGATCCTAAAAAGAAACGAAAAGTTGATTAATAACATTGGAAGTGGATAACGGATCCGCGA
TCGCGGCGCGCCACCTGGTGGCCGGCCGGTACCACGCGTGCGCGCTGATCCGGCTGCTAACAAAGCCCGA
AAGGAAGCTGAGTTGGCTGCTGCCACCGCTGAGCAATAACTAGCATAACCCCTTGGGGCCTCTAAACGGG
TCTTGAGGGGTTTTTTGCTGAAAGGAGGAACTATATCCGGATATCCACAGGACGGGTGTGGTCGCCATGA
TCGCGTAGTCGATAGTGGCTCCAAGTAGCGAAGCGAGCAGGACTGGGCGGCGGCCAAAGCGGTCGGACAG
TGCTCCGAGAACGGGTGCGCATAGAAATTGCATCAACGCATATAGCGCTAGCAGCACGCCATAGTGACTG
GCGATGCTGTCGGAATGGACGATATCCCGCAAGAGGCCCGGCAGTACCGGCATAACCAAGCCTATGCCTA
CAGCATCCAGGGTGACGGTGCCGAGGATGACGATGAGCGCATTGTTAGATTTCATACACGGTGCCTGACT
GCGTTAGCAATTTAACTGTGATAAACTACCGCATTAAAGCTTATCGATGATAAGCTGTCAAACATGAGAA
TTCTTGAAGACGAAAGGGCCTCGTGATACGCCTATTTTTATAGGTTAATGTCATGATAATAATGGTTTCT
TAGACGTCAGGTGGCACTTTTCGGGGAAATGTGCGCGGAACCCCTATTTGTTTATTTTTCTAAATACATT
CAAATATGTATCCGCTCATGAGACAATAACCCTGATAAATGCTTCAATAACATTGAAAAAGGAAGAGTAT
GAGTATTCAACATTTCCGTGTCGCCCTTATTCCCTTTTTTGCGGCATTTTGCCTTCCTGTTTTTGCTCAC
CCAGAAACGCTGGTGAAAGTAAAAGATGCTGAAGATCAGTTGGGTGCACGAGTGGGTTACATCGAACTGG
ATCTCAACAGCGGTAAGATCCTTGAGAGTTTTCGCCCCGAAGAACGTTTTCCAATGATGAGCACTTTTAA
AGTTCTGCTATGTGGCGCGGTATTATCCCGTGTTGACGCCGGGCAAGAGCAACTCGGTCGCCGCATACAC
TATTCTCAGAATGACTTGGTTGAGTACTCACCAGTCACAGAAAAGCATCTTACGGATGGCATGACAGTAA
GAGAATTATGCAGTGCTGCCATAACCATGAGTGATAACACTGCGGCCAACTTACTTCTGACAACGATCGG
AGGACCGAAGGAGCTAACCGCTTTTTTGCACAACATGGGGGATCATGTAACTCGCCTTGATCGTTGGGAA
CCGGAGCTGAATGAAGCCATACCAAACGACGAGCGTGACACCACGATGCCTGCAGCAATGGCAACAACGT
TGCGCAAACTATTAACTGGCGAACTACTTACTCTAGCTTCCCGGCAACAATTAATAGACTGGATGGAGGC
GGATAAAGTTGCAGGACCACTTCTGCGCTCGGCCCTTCCGGCTGGCTGGTTTATTGCTGATAAATCTGGA
GCCGGTGAGCGTGGGTCTCGCGGTATCATTGCAGCACTGGGGCCAGATGGTAAGCCCTCCCGTATCGTAG
TTATCTACACGACGGGGAGTCAGGCAACTATGGATGAACGAAATAGACAGATCGCTGAGATAGGTGCCTC
ACTGATTAAGCATTGGTAACTGTCAGACCAAGTTTACTCATATATACTTTAGATTGATTTAAAACTTCAT
TTTTAATTTAAAAGGATCTAGGTGAAGATCCTTTTTGATAATCTCATGACCAAAATCCCTTAACGTGAGT
TTTCGTTCCACTGAGCGTCAGACCCCGTAGAAAAGATCAAAGGATCTTCTTGAGATCCTTTTTTTCTGCG
CGTAATCTGCTGCTTGCAAACAAAAAAACCACCGCTACCAGCGGTGGTTTGTTTGCCGGATCAAGAGCTA
CCAACTCTTTTTCCGAAGGTAACTGGCTTCAGCAGAGCGCAGATACCAAATACTGTCCTTCTAGTGTAGC
CGTAGTTAGGCCACCACTTCAAGAACTCTGTAGCACCGCCTACATACCTCGCTCTGCTAATCCTGTTACC
AGTGGCTGCTGCCAGTGGCGATAAGTCGTGTCTTACCGGGTTGGACTCAAGACGATAGTTACCGGATAAG
GCGCAGCGGTCGGGCTGAACGGGGGGTTCGTGCACACAGCCCAGCTTGGAGCGAACGACCTACACCGAAC
TGAGATACCTACAGCGTGAGCTATGAGAAAGCGCCACGCTTCCCGAAGGGAGAAAGGCGGACAGGTATCC
GGTAAGCGGCAGGGTCGGAACAGGAGAGCGCACGAGGGAGCTTCCAGGGGGAAACGCCTGGTATCTTTAT
AGTCCTGTCGGGTTTCGCCACCTCTGACTTGAGCGTCGATTTTTGTGATGCTCGTCAGGGGGGCGGAGCC
TATGGAAAAACGCCAGCAACGCGGCCTTTTTACGGTTCCTGGCCTTTTGCTGGCCTTTTGCTCACATGTT
CTTTCCTGCGTTATCCCCTGATTCTGTGGATAACCGTATTACCGCCTTTGAGTGAGCTGATACCGCTCGC
CGCAGCCGAACGACCGAGCGCAGCGAGTCAGTGAGCGAGGAAGCGGAAGAGCGCCTGATGCGGTATTTTC
TCCTTACGCATCTGTGCGGTATTTCACACCGCAATGGTGCACTCTCAGTACAATCTGCTCTGATGCCGCA
TAGTTAAGCCAGTATACACTCCGCTATCGCTACGTGACTGGGTCATGGCTGCGCCCCGACACCCGCCAAC
ACCCGCTGACGCGCCCTGACGGGCTTGTCTGCTCCCGGCATCCGCTTACAGACAAGCTGTGACCGTCTCC
GGGAGCTGCATGTGTCAGAGGTTTTCACCGTCATCACCGAAACGCGCGAGGCAGCTGCGGTAAAGCTCAT
CAGCGTGGTCGTGAAGCGATTCACAGATGTCTGCCTGTTCATCCGCGTCCAGCTCGTTGAGTTTCTCCAG
AAGCGTTAATGTCTGGCTTCTGATAAAGCGGGCCATGTTAAGGGCGGTTTTTTCCTGTTTGGTCACTGAT
GCCTCCGTGTAAGGGGGATTTCTGTTCATGGGGGTAATGATACCGATGAAACGAGAGAGGATGCTCACGA
TACGGGTTACTGATGATGAACATGCCCGGTTACTGGAACGT
