>Addgene plasmid #69090 | pMJ915 | addgene partial sequence | sequence record 127412 | MBP-F 5'-GATGAAGCCCTGAAAGACGCGCAG-3'
GGATAAGAAATACTCAATAGGCTTAGATATCGGCACAAATAGCGTCGGATGGGCGGTGATCACTGATGAA
TATAAGGTTCCGTCTAAAAAGTTCAAGGTTCTGGGAAATACAGACCGCCACAGTATCAAAAAAAATCTTA
TAGGGGCTCTTTTATTTGACAGTGGAGAGACAGCGGAAGCGACTCGTCTCAAACGGACAGCTCGTAGAAG
GTATACACGTCGGAAGAATCGTATTTGTTATCTACAGGAGATTTTTTCAAATGAGATGGCGAAAGTAGAT
GATAGTTTCTTTCATCGACTTGAAGAGTCTTTTTTGGTGGAAGAAGACAAGAAGCATGAACGTCATCCTA
TTTTTGGAAATATAGTAGATGAAGTTGCTTATCATGAGAAATATCCAACTATCTATCATCTGCGAAAAAA
ATTGGTAGATTCTACTGATAAAGCGGATTTGCGCTTAATCTATTTGGCCTTA
