>Addgene plasmid #69090 | pMJ915 | addgene partial sequence | sequence record 127414 | T7term 5'-GCTAGTTATTGCTCAGCGG-3'
GTTAGCAGCCGGATCAGCGCGCACGCGTGGTACCGGCCGGCCACCAGGTGGCGCGCCGCGATCGCGGATC
CGTTATCCACTTCCAATGTTATTAATCAACTTTTCGTTTCTTTTTAGGATCCTCAACTTTTCGTTTTTTC
TTAGGTGACCCGTCACCTCCTAGCTGACTCAAATCAATGCGTGTTTCATAAAGACCAGTGATGGATTGAT
GGATAAGAGTGGCATCTAAAACTTCTTTTGTAGACGTATATCGTTTACGATCAATTGTTGTATCAAAATA
TTTAAAAGCAGCGGGAGCTCCAAGATTCGTCAACGTAAATAAATGAATAATATTTTCTGCTTGTTCACGT
ATTGGTTTGTCTCTATGTTTGTTATATGCACTAAGAACTTTATCTAAATTGGCATCTGCTAAAATAACAC
GCTTAGAAAATTCACTGATTTGCTCAATAATCTCATCTAAATAATGCTTATGCTGCTCCACAAACAATTG
TTTTTGTTCGTTATCTTCTGGACTACCCTTCAACTTTTCATAATGACTAGCTAAATATAAAAAATTCACA
TATTTGCTTGGCAGAGCCAGCTCATTTCCTTTTTGTAATTCTCCGGCACTAGCCAGCATCCGTTTACGAC
CGTTTTCTAACTCAAAAAGACTATATTTAGGTAGTTTAATGATTAAGTCTTTTTTAACTTCCTTATATCC
TTTAGCTTCTAAAAAGTCAATCGGATTTTTTTCAAAGGAACTTCTTTCCATAATTGTGATCCCTAGTAAC
TCTTT
